Addgene plasmid #45786: pBEST-OR2-OR1-Pr-UTR1-araC-T500
Depositing lab: Richard Murray. Depositing organization: California Institute of Technology.
Backbone
  Vector backbone: pBEST-Luc
  Backbone manufacturer: Promega
  Modifications to backbone: pTacI promoter was removed and replaced by the bacteriophage Lambda promoter OR2-OR1-Pr, with one mutation made in this promoter. Untranslated region was removed and replaced by UTR1, a powerful UTR. Luc gene (firefly Luciferase) was removed and replaced by araC. A transcriptional terminator was added, called T500.
  Vector type: Bacterial Expression, Synthetic Biology
Growth in bacteria
  Bacterial resistance: Ampicillin, 100 μg/mL
  Growth temperature: 30°C
  Growth strain: KL740
  Growth instructions: Grow at 29C in strain KL740, LB medium.
  Copy number: High Copy
Gene/Insert
  Gene/Insert name: araC
  Insert size (bp): 930
  Promoter: OR2-OR1-Pr (bacteriophage Lambda with one mutation)
  Cloning method: Unknown
  Sequencing primers: 5′ CATGGTGAAGACTATCGCAC; 3′ GAAGGAGCTGACTGGGTTGA
Resource information
  A portion of this plasmid was derived from a plasmid made by: Vincent Noireaux, University of Minnesota
Terms and licenses: Academic/Nonprofit Terms; Industry Terms: Not Available to Industry
How to cite: pBEST-OR2-OR1-Pr-UTR1-araC-T500 was a gift from Richard Murray (Addgene plasmid # 45786 ; http://n2t.net/addgene:45786 ; RRID:Addgene_45786)
