[The description below was written by a language model from this plasmid's Addgene catalogue record and pLannotate feature annotations shown in this document.]
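Description:
pBEST-OR2-OR1-Pr-UTR1-araC-T500 is a small (about 3.5 kb) high-copy bacterial expression plasmid built on Promega's pBEST-Luc backbone and classed as a synthetic biology part. It replicates in E. coli from a ColE1/pUC-type origin and is selected with ampicillin through a β-lactamase gene driven by its own bla promoter. The record calls for propagation in strain KL740 at reduced temperature. The record gives no reason, but this would fit a need to keep the strong lambda promoter repressed during cloning.

According to the backbone notes, the original pTacI promoter, untranslated region and firefly luciferase gene were all replaced. Transcription now starts from the bacteriophage lambda OR2-OR1-Pr promoter, which carries a single mutation. It runs through UTR1, described as a powerful untranslated region, and the feature table places the efficient T7 gene 10 ribosome binding site in this region. The coding sequence is araC, the L-arabinose regulatory protein that controls the araBAD promoter, and an added terminator, T500, closes the transcription unit.

The automated annotation does not label the lambda promoter or T500. It does pick up several short fragments: a piece of araBAD promoter sequence just upstream of araC, a tetracycline resistance remnant, and a partial lambda O protein match. These are probably backbone or cloning remnants, or homology matches, rather than functional elements.

The design produces strong constitutive AraC, which suits it to supplying the regulator for arabinose-responsive circuits. The record does not state a specific application, noting only that part of the plasmid derives from another laboratory's construct.
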