Features (pLannotate 1.2.2; 8 found; start..end, strand, type, name):
      7..29      +  RBS            RBS: efficient ribosome binding site from bacteriophage T7 gene 10 (Olins and Rangwala, 1989)
     36..60      -  promoter       araBAD promoter (fragment): araBAD; promoter of the L-arabinose operon of E. coli; the araC regulatory gene is transcribed in the opposite direction (Guzman et al., 1995)
     87..965     +  CDS            araC: L-arabinose regulatory protein; araC
   1002..1133    +  CDS            TcR (fragment): tetracycline efflux protein; tet; confers resistance to tetracycline
   1313..1901    -  rep_origin     ori: high-copy-number ColE1/pMB1/pBR322/pUC origin of replication
   2072..2932    -  CDS            AmpR: β-lactamase; bla; confers resistance to ampicillin, carbenicillin, and related antibiotics
   2933..3037    -  promoter       AmpR promoter: bla
   3139..3432    +  CDS            O (fragment): VRPO_LAMBD - Protein inferred from homology: Swiss-Prot protein existence level 3. Necessary for the bidirectional replication of DNA. It interacts with the ori (origin of replication) region of the genome during the initiation of replication. From Escherichia phage lambda (Bacteriophage lambda).
>Addgene plasmid #45786 | pBEST-OR2-OR1-Pr-UTR1-araC-T500 | depositor full sequence | sequence record 64257 | pBEST-OR2-OR1-Pr-UTR1-araC-T500 sequence 3454 bps
AATAATTTTGTTTAACTTTAAGAAGGAGATATACCATGCAATATGGACAATTGGTTTCTTCTCTGAATGG
CGGGAGTATGAAAAGTATGGCTGAAGCGCAAAATGATCCCCTGCTGCCGGGATACTCGTTTAATGCCCAT
CTGGTGGCGGGTTTAACGCCGATTGAGGCCAACGGTTATCTCGATTTTTTTATCGACCGACCGCTGGGAA
TGAAAGGTTATATTCTCAATCTCACCATTCGCGGTCAGGGGGTGGTGAAAAATCAGGGACGAGAATTTGT
TTGCCGACCGGGTGATATTTTGCTGTTCCCGCCAGGAGAGATTCATCACTACGGTCGTCATCCGGAGGCT
CGCGAATGGTATCACCAGTGGGTTTACTTTCGTCCGCGCGCCTACTGGCATGAATGGCTTAACTGGCCGT
CAATATTTGCCAATACGGGGTTCTTTCGCCCGGATGAAGCGCACCAGCCGCATTTCAGCGACCTGTTTGG
GCAAATCATTAACGCCGGGCAAGGGGAAGGGCGCTATTCGGAGCTGCTGGCGATAAATCTGCTTGAGCAA
TTGTTACTGCGGCGCATGGAAGCGATTAACGAGTCGCTCCATCCACCGATGGATAATCGGGTACGCGAGG
CTTGTCAGTACATCAGCGATCACCTGGCAGACAGCAATTTTGATATCGCCAGCGTCGCACAGCATGTTTG
CTTGTCGCCGTCGCGTCTGTCACATCTTTTCCGCCAGCAGTTAGGGATTAGCGTCTTAAGCTGGCGCGAG
GACCAACGTATCAGCCAGGCGAAGCTGCTTTTGAGCACCACCCGGATGCCTATCGCCACCGTCGGTCGCA
ATGTTGGTTTTGACGATCAACTCTATTTCTCGCGGGTATTTAAAAAATGCACCGGGGCCAGCCCGAGCGA
GTTCCGTGCCGGTTGTGAAGAAAAAGTGAATGATGTAGCCGTCAAGTTGTCATAACTCGAGCAAAGCCCG
CCGAAAGGCGGGCTTTTCTGTGTCGACCGATGCCCTTGAGAGCCTTCAACCCAGTCAGCTCCTTCCGGTG
GGCGCGGGGCATGACTATCGTCGCCGCACTTATGACTGTCTTCTTTATCATGCAACTCGTAGGACAGGTG
CCGGCAGCGCTCTTCCGCTTCCTCGCTCACTGACTCGCTGCGCTCGGTCGTTCGGCTGCGGCGAGCGGTA
TCAGCTCACTCAAAGGCGGTAATACGGTTATCCACAGAATCAGGGGATAACGCAGGAAAGAACATGTGAG
CAAAAGGCCAGCAAAAGGCCAGGAACCGTAAAAAGGCCGCGTTGCTGGCGTTTTTCCATAGGCTCCGCCC
CCCTGACGAGCATCACAAAAATCGACGCTCAAGTCAGAGGTGGCGAAACCCGACAGGACTATAAAGATAC
CAGGCGTTTCCCCCTGGAAGCTCCCTCGTGCGCTCTCCTGTTCCGACCCTGCCGCTTACCGGATACCTGT
CCGCCTTTCTCCCTTCGGGAAGCGTGGCGCTTTCTCAATGCTCACGCTGTAGGTATCTCAGTTCGGTGTA
GGTCGTTCGCTCCAAGCTGGGCTGTGTGCACGAACCCCCCGTTCAGCCCGACCGCTGCGCCTTATCCGGT
AACTATCGTCTTGAGTCCAACCCGGTAAGACACGACTTATCGCCACTGGCAGCAGCCACTGGTAACAGGA
TTAGCAGAGCGAGGTATGTAGGCGGTGCTACAGAGTTCTTGAAGTGGTGGCCTAACTACGGCTACACTAG
AAGGACAGTATTTGGTATCTGCGCTCTGCTGAAGCCAGTTACCTTCGGAAAAAGAGTTGGTAGCTCTTGA
TCCGGCAAACAAACCACCGCTGGTAGCGGTGGTTTTTTTGTTTGCAAGCAGCAGATTACGCGCAGAAAAA
AAGGATCTCAAGAAGATCCTTTGATCTTTTCTACGGGGTCTGACGCTCAGTGGAACGAAAACTCACGTTA
AGGGATTTTGGTCATGAGATTATCAAAAAGGATCTTCACCTAGATCCTTTTAAATTAAAAATGAAGTTTT
AAATCAATCTAAAGTATATATGAGTAAACTTGGTCTGACAGTTACCAATGCTTAATCAGTGAGGCACCTA
TCTCAGCGATCTGTCTATTTCGTTCATCCATAGTTGCCTGACTCCCCGTCGTGTAGATAACTACGATACG
GGAGGGCTTACCATCTGGCCCCAGTGCTGCAATGATACCGCGAGACCCACGCTCACCGGCTCCAGATTTA
TCAGCAATAAACCAGCCAGCCGGAAGGGCCGAGCGCAGAAGTGGTCCTGCAACTTTATCCGCCTCCATCC
AGTCTATTAATTGTTGCCGGGAAGCTAGAGTAAGTAGTTCGCCAGTTAATAGTTTGCGCAACGTTGTTGC
CATTGCTACAGGCATCGTGGTGTCACGCTCGTCGTTTGGTATGGCTTCATTCAGCTCCGGTTCCCAACGA
TCAAGGCGAGTTACATGATCCCCCATGTTGTGCAAAAAAGCGGTTAGCTCCTTCGGTCCTCCGATCGTTG
TCAGAAGTAAGTTGGCCGCAGTGTTATCACTCATGGTTATGGCAGCACTGCATAATTCTCTTACTGTCAT
GCCATCCGTAAGATGCTTTTCTGTGACTGGTGAGTACTCAACCAAGTCATTCTGAGAATAGTGTATGCGG
CGACCGAGTTGCTCTTGCCCGGCGTCAATACGGGATAATACCGCGCCACATAGCAGAACTTTAAAAGTGC
TCATCATTGGAAAACGTTCTTCGGGGCGAAAACTCTCAAGGATCTTACCGCTGTTGAGATCCAGTTCGAT
GTAACCCACTCGTGCACCCAACTGATCTTCAGCATCTTTTACTTTCACCAGCGTTTCTGGGTGAGCAAAA
ACAGGAAGGCAAAATGCCGCAAAAAAGGGAATAAGGGCGACACGGAAATGTTGAATACTCATACTCTTCC
TTTTTCAATATTATTGAAGCATTTATCAGGGTTATTGTCTCATGAGCGGATACATATTTGAATGTATTTA
GAAAAATAAACAAATAGGGGTTCCGCGCACATTTCCCCGAAAAGTGCCACCTGACGTCTAAGAAACCATT
ATTATCATGACATTAACCTATAAAAATAGGCGTATCACGAGGCCCTTTCGTCTTCAAGAATTCTGGCGAA
TCCTCTGACCAGCCAGAAAACGACCTTTCTGTGGTGAAACCGGATGCTGCAATTCAGAGCGGCAGCAAGT
GGGGGACAGCAGAAGACCTGACCGCCGCAGAGTGGATGTTTGACATGGTGAAGACTATCGCACCATCAGC
CAGAAAACCGAATTTTGCTGGGTGGGCTAACGATATCCGCCTGATGCGTGAACGTGACGGACGTAACCAC
CGCGACATGTGTGTGCTGTTCCGCTGGGCATGCTGAGCTAACACCGTGCGTGTTGACAATTTTACCTCTG
GCGGTGATAATGGTTGCAGCTAGC
