>Addgene plasmid #45786 | pBEST-OR2-OR1-Pr-UTR1-araC-T500 | addgene partial sequence | sequence record 67199 | AraC-F 5'-TGACAACTTGACGGCTACATC-3'
ACTGCTGGGCTGGCCCCGGTGCATTTTTTAAATACCCGCGAGAAATAGAGTTGATCGTCAAAACCAACAT
TGCGACCGACGGTGGCGATAGGCATCCGGGTGGTGCTCAAAAGCAGCTTCGCCTGGCTGATACGTTGGTC
CTCGCGCCAGCTTAAGACGCTAATCCCTAACTGCTGGCGGAAAAGATGTGACAGACGCGACGGCGACAAG
CAAACATGCTGTGCGACGCTGGCGATATCAAAATTGCTGTCTGCCAGGTGATCGCTGATGTACTGACAAG
CCTCGCGTACCCGATTATCCATCGGTGGATGGAGCGACTCGTTAATCGCTTCCATGCGCCGCAGTAACAA
TTGCTCAAGCAGATTTATCGCCAGCAGCTCCGAATAGCGCCCTTCCCCTTGCCCGGCGTTAATGATTTGC
CCAAACAGGTCGCTGAAATGCGGCTGGTGCGCTTCATCCGGGCGAAAGAACCCCGTATTGGCAAATATTG
ACGGCCAGTTAAGCCATTCATGCCAGTAGGCGCGCGGACGAAAGTAAACCCACTGGTGATACCATTCGCG
AGCCTCCGGATGACGACCGTAGTGATGAATCTCTCCTGGCGGGAACAGCAAAATATCACCCGGTCGGCAA
ACAAATTCTCGTCCCTGATTTTTCACCACCCCCTGACCGCGAATGGTGAGATTGAGAATATAACCTTTCA
TTCCCAGCGGTCGGTCGATAAAAAAATCGAGATAACCGTTGGCCTCAATCGGCGTTAAACCCGCCACCAG
ATGGGCATT
