>Addgene plasmid #45786 | pBEST-OR2-OR1-Pr-UTR1-araC-T500 | addgene partial sequence | sequence record 67200 | Amp-R 5'-ATAATACCGCGCCACATAGC-3'
GTTCTTCGGGGCGAAAACTCTCAAGGATCTTACCGCTGTTGAGATCCAGTTCGATGTAACCCACTCGTGC
ACCCAACTGATCTTCAGCATCTTTTACTTTCACCAGCGTTTCTGGGTGAGCAAAAACAGGAAGGCAAAAT
GCCGCAAAAAAGGGAATAAGGGCGACACGGAAATGTTGAATACTCATACTCTTCCTTTTTCAATATTATT
GAAGCATTTATCAGGGTTATTGTCTCATGAGCGGATACATATTTGAATGTATTTAGAAAAATAAACAAAT
AGGGGTTCCGCGCACATTTCCCCGAAAAGTGCCACCTGACGTCTAAGAAACCATTATTATCATGACATTA
ACCTATAAAAATAGGCGTATCACGAGGCCCTTTCGTCTTCAAGAATTCTGGCGAATCCTCTGACCAGCCA
GAAAACGACCTTTCTGTGGTGAAACCGGATGCTGCAATTCAGAGCGCCAGCAAGTGGGGGACAGCAGAAG
ACCTGACCGCCGCAGAGTGGATGTTTGACATGGTGAAGACTATCGCACCATCAGCCAGAAAACCGAATTT
TGCTGGGTGGGCTAACGATATCCGCCTGATGCGTGAACGTGACGGACGTAACCACCGCGACATGTGTGTG
CTGTTCCGCTGGGCATGCTGAGCTAACACCGTGCGTGTTGACAATTTTACCTCTGGCGGTGATAATGGTT
GCAGCTAGCAATAATTTTGTTTAACTTTAAGAAGGAGATATACCATGCAATATGGACAATTGGTTTCTTC
TCTGAATGGCGGGAGTATGAAAAGTATGGCTGAAGCGCAAAA
